LOCUS       Exported 7308 bp ds-DNA circular SYN 13-MAY-2021
DEFINITION  AAV expression of tdTomato fused to LINuS, a light-inducible nuclear
            localization signal.
ACCESSION   .
VERSION     .
KEYWORDS    pAAV-EF1a-NES-tdTomato-LINuS-WPRE
SOURCE      synthetic DNA construct
  ORGANISM  synthetic DNA construct
REFERENCE   1 (bases 1 to 7308)
  AUTHORS   Inutsuka A, Kimizuka N, Takanohashi N, Yakabu H, Onaka T
  TITLE     Visualization of a blue light transmission area in living animals
            using light-induced nuclear translocation of fluorescent proteins.
  JOURNAL   Biochem Biophys Res Commun. 2020 Jan 29;522(1):138-143. doi:
            10.1016/j.bbrc.2019.11.023. Epub 2019 Nov 19.
  PUBMED    31757418
REFERENCE   2 (bases 1 to 7308)
  AUTHORS   .
  TITLE     Direct Submission
  JOURNAL   Exported May 13, 2021 from SnapGene Server 1.1.58
            http://www.snapgene.com
FEATURES             Location/Qualifiers
     source          1..7308
                     /organism="synthetic DNA construct"
                     /mol_type="other DNA"
     repeat_region   1..130
                     /label=AAV2 ITR (alternate)
                     /note="Functional equivalent of wild-type AAV2 ITR"
     promoter        231..1409
                     /label=EF-1-alpha promoter
                     /note="strong constitutive promoter for human elongation
                     factor EF-1-alpha"
     intron          462..1400
                     /label=EF-1-alpha intron A
                     /note="intron upstream of the start codon of human
                     EF-1-alpha"
     primer_bind     1357..1377
                     /label=EF1a-F
                     /note="Human elongation factor-1a promoter, forward primer"
     CDS             1467..2894
                     /codon_start=1
                     /product="tandem dimeric (pseudo-monomeric) derivative of
                     DsRed (Shaner et al., 2004)"
                     /label=tdTomato
                     /note="mammalian codon-optimized"
                     /translation="MVSKGEEVIKEFMRFKVRMEGSMNGHEFEIEGEGEGRPYEGTQTA
                     KLKVTKGGPLPFAWDILSPQFMYGSKAYVKHPADIPDYKKLSFPEGFKWERVMNFEDGG
                     LVTVTQDSSLQDGTLIYKVKMRGTNFPPDGPVMQKKTMGWEASTERLYPRDGVLKGEIH
                     QALKLKDGGHYLVEFKTIYMAKKPVQLPGYYYVDTKLDITSHNEDYTIVEQYERSEGRH
                     HLFLGHGTGSTGSGSSGTASSEDNNMAVIKEFMRFKVRMEGSMNGHEFEIEGEGEGRPY
                     EGTQTAKLKVTKGGPLPFAWDILSPQFMYGSKAYVKHPADIPDYKKLSFPEGFKWERVM
                     NFEDGGLVTVTQDSSLQDGTLIYKVKMRGTNFPPDGPVMQKKTMGWEASTERLYPRDGV
                     LKGEIHQALKLKDGGHYLVEFKTIYMAKKPVQLPGYYYVDTKLDITSHNEDYTIVEQYE
                     RSEGRHHLFLYGMDELYK"
     misc_feature    3435..4023
                     /label=WPRE
                     /note="woodchuck hepatitis virus posttranscriptional
                     regulatory element"
     primer_bind     complement(3488..3508)
                     /label=WPRE-R
                     /note="WPRE, reverse primer"
     CDS             complement(3906..3917)
                     /codon_start=1
                     /product="Factor Xa recognition and cleavage site"
                     /label=Factor Xa site
                     /translation="IEGR"
     polyA_signal    4055..4531
                     /label=hGH poly(A) signal
                     /note="human growth hormone polyadenylation signal"
     primer_bind     complement(4254..4273)
                     /label=hGH-PA-R
                     /note="Human growth hormone terminator, reverse primer"
     repeat_region   4571..4711
                     /label=AAV2 ITR
                     /note="inverted terminal repeat of adeno-associated virus
                     serotype 2"
     repeat_region   4571..4700
                     /label=AAV2 ITR
     rep_origin      4786..5241
                     /direction=RIGHT
                     /label=f1 ori
                     /note="f1 bacteriophage origin of replication; arrow
                     indicates direction of (+) strand synthesis"
     primer_bind     complement(4873..4892)
                     /label=F1ori-R
                     /note="F1 origin, reverse primer"
     primer_bind     5083..5104
                     /label=F1ori-F
                     /note="F1 origin, forward primer"
     primer_bind     complement(5258..5277)
                     /label=pRS-marker
                     /note="pRS vectors, use to sequence yeast selectable
                     marker"
     primer_bind     5377..5399
                     /label=pGEX 3'
                     /note="pGEX vectors, reverse primer"
     primer_bind     complement(5437..5455)
                     /label=pBRforEco
                     /note="pBR322 vectors, upsteam of EcoRI site, forward
                     primer"
     promoter        5523..5627
                     /gene="bla"
                     /label=AmpR promoter
     CDS             5628..6488
                     /codon_start=1
                     /gene="bla"
                     /product="beta-lactamase"
                     /label=AmpR
                     /note="confers resistance to ampicillin, carbenicillin, and
                     related antibiotics"
                     /translation="MSIQHFRVALIPFFAAFCLPVFAHPETLVKVKDAEDQLGARVGYI
                     ELDLNSGKILESFRPEERFPMMSTFKVLLCGAVLSRIDAGQEQLGRRIHYSQNDLVEYS
                     PVTEKHLTDGMTVRELCSAAITMSDNTAANLLLTTIGGPKELTAFLHNMGDHVTRLDRW
                     EPELNEAIPNDERDTTMPVAMATTLRKLLTGELLTLASRQQLIDWMEADKVAGPLLRSA
                     LPAGWFIADKSGAGERGSRGIIAALGPDGKPSRIVVIYTTGSQATMDERNRQIAEIGAS
                     LIKHW"
     primer_bind     complement(5846..5865)
                     /label=Amp-R
                     /note="Ampicillin resistance gene, reverse primer"
     rep_origin      6659..7247
                     /direction=RIGHT
                     /label=ori
                     /note="high-copy-number ColE1/pMB1/pBR322/pUC origin of
                     replication"
     primer_bind     7148..7167
                     /label=pBR322ori-F
                     /note="pBR322 origin, forward primer"
ORIGIN
        1 cctgcaggca gctgcgcgct cgctcgctca ctgaggccgc ccgggcgtcg ggcgaccttt
       61 ggtcgcccgg cctcagtgag cgagcgagcg cgcagagagg gagtggccaa ctccatcact
      121 aggggttcct gcggccgcac gcgtaagctt tgcaaagatg gataaagttt taaacagaga
      181 ggaatctttg cagctaatgg accttctagg tcttgaaagg agtgggaatt ggctccggtg
      241 cccgtcagtg ggcagagcgc acatcgccca cagtccccga gaagttgggg ggaggggtcg
      301 gcaattgaac cggtgcctag agaaggtggc gcggggtaaa ctgggaaagt gatgtcgtgt
      361 actggctccg cctttttccc gagggtgggg gagaaccgta tataagtgca gtagtcgccg
      421 tgaacgttct ttttcgcaac gggtttgccg ccagaacaca ggtaagtgcc gtgtgtggtt
      481 cccgcgggcc tggcctcttt acgggttatg gcccttgcgt gccttgaatt acttccacct
      541 ggctgcagta cgtgattctt gatcccgagc ttcgggttgg aagtgggtgg gagagttcga
      601 ggccttgcgc ttaaggagcc ccttcgcctc gtgcttgagt tgaggcctgg cctgggcgct
      661 ggggccgccg cgtgcgaatc tggtggcacc ttcgcgcctg tctcgctgct ttcgataagt
      721 ctctagccat ttaaaatttt tgatgacctg ctgcgacgct ttttttctgg caagatagtc
      781 ttgtaaatgc gggccaagat ctgcacactg gtatttcggt ttttggggcc gcgggcggcg
      841 acggggcccg tgcgtcccag cgcacatgtt cggcgaggcg gggcctgcga gcgcggccac
      901 cgagaatcgg acgggggtag tctcaagctg gccggcctgc tctggtgcct ggcctcgcgc
      961 cgccgtgtat cgccccgccc tgggcggcaa ggctggcccg gtcggcacca gttgcgtgag
     1021 cggaaagatg gccgcttccc ggccctgctg cagggagctc aaaatggagg acgcggcgct
     1081 cgggagagcg ggcgggtgag tcacccacac aaaggaaaag ggcctttccg tcctcagccg
     1141 tcgcttcatg tgactccacg gagtaccggg cgccgtccag gcacctcgat tagttctcga
     1201 gcttttggag tacgtcgtct ttaggttggg gggaggggtt ttatgcgatg gagtttcccc
     1261 acactgagtg ggtggagact gaagttaggc cagcttggca cttgatgtaa ttctccttgg
     1321 aatttgccct ttttgagttt ggatcttggt tcattctcaa gcctcagaca gtggttcaaa
     1381 gtttttttct tccatttcag gtgtcgtgag gtaccggatc cgccaccatg ttagccttga
     1441 aattagcagg tcttgatatc gctagcatgg tgagcaaggg cgaggaggtc atcaaagagt
     1501 tcatgcgctt caaggtgcgc atggagggct ccatgaacgg ccacgagttc gagatcgagg
     1561 gcgagggcga gggccgcccc tacgagggca cccagaccgc caagctgaag gtgaccaagg
     1621 gcggccccct gcccttcgcc tgggacatcc tgtcccccca gttcatgtac ggctccaagg
     1681 cgtacgtgaa gcaccccgcc gacatccccg attacaagaa gctgtccttc cccgagggct
     1741 tcaagtggga gcgcgtgatg aacttcgagg acggcggtct ggtgaccgtg acccaggact
     1801 cctccctgca ggacggcacg ctgatctaca aggtgaagat gcgcggcacc aacttccccc
     1861 ccgacggccc cgtaatgcag aagaagacca tgggctggga ggcctccacc gagcgcctgt
     1921 acccccgcga cggcgtgctg aagggcgaga tccaccaggc cctgaagctg aaggacggcg
     1981 gccactacct ggtggagttc aagaccatct acatggccaa gaagcccgtg caactgcccg
     2041 gctactacta cgtggacacc aagctggaca tcacctccca caacgaggac tacaccatcg
     2101 tggaacagta cgagcgctcc gagggccgcc accacctgtt cctggggcat ggcaccggca
     2161 gcaccggcag cggcagctcc ggcaccgcct cctccgagga caacaacatg gccgtcatca
     2221 aagagttcat gcgcttcaag gtgcgcatgg agggctccat gaacggccac gagttcgaga
     2281 tcgagggcga gggcgagggc cgcccctacg agggcaccca gaccgccaag ctgaaggtga
     2341 ccaagggcgg ccccctgccc ttcgcctggg acatcctgtc cccccagttc atgtacggct
     2401 ccaaggcgta cgtgaagcac cccgccgaca tccccgatta caagaagctg tccttccccg
     2461 agggcttcaa gtgggagcgc gtgatgaact tcgaggacgg cggtctggtg accgtgaccc
     2521 aggactcctc cctgcaggac ggcacgctga tctacaaggt gaagatgcgc ggcaccaact
     2581 tcccccccga cggccccgta atgcagaaga agaccatggg ctgggaggcc tccaccgagc
     2641 gcctgtaccc ccgcgacggc gtgctgaagg gcgagatcca ccaggccctg aagctgaagg
     2701 acggcggcca ctacctggtg gagttcaaga ccatctacat ggccaagaag cccgtgcaac
     2761 tgcccggcta ctactacgtg gacaccaagc tggacatcac ctcccacaac gaggactaca
     2821 ccatcgtgga acagtacgag cgctccgagg gccgccacca cctgttcctg tacggcatgg
     2881 acgagctgta caagggtgga tctggaggtt caggtggaag tttggctact acacttgaac
     2941 gtattgagaa gaactttgtc attactgacc caagattgcc agataatccc attatattcg
     3001 cgtccgatag tttcttgcag ttgacagaat atagccgtga agaaattttg ggaagaaact
     3061 gcaggtttct acaaggtcct gaaactgatc gcgcgacagt gagaaaaatt agagatgcca
     3121 tagataacca aacagaggtc actgttcagc tgattaatta tacaaagagt ggtaaaaagt
     3181 tctggaacct ctttcacttg cagcctatgc gagatcagaa gggagatgtc cagtacttta
     3241 ttggggttca gttggatgga actgagcatg tccgagatgc tgccgagaga gagggagtca
     3301 tgctgattaa gaaaactgca gaaaatattg acgaggccgc aaagagactg cccgacgcca
     3361 acctggccgc agcagccgca gccgcagcaa agaagaaaaa gctggactag gaattcgata
     3421 tcaagcttat cgataatcaa cctctggatt acaaaatttg tgaaagattg actggtattc
     3481 ttaactatgt tgctcctttt acgctatgtg gatacgctgc tttaatgcct ttgtatcatg
     3541 ctattgcttc ccgtatggct ttcattttct cctccttgta taaatcctgg ttgctgtctc
     3601 tttatgagga gttgtggccc gttgtcaggc aacgtggcgt ggtgtgcact gtgtttgctg
     3661 acgcaacccc cactggttgg ggcattgcca ccacctgtca gctcctttcc gggactttcg
     3721 ctttccccct ccctattgcc acggcggaac tcatcgccgc ctgccttgcc cgctgctgga
     3781 caggggctcg gctgttgggc actgacaatt ccgtggtgtt gtcggggaaa tcatcgtcct
     3841 ttccttggct gctcgcctat gttgccacct ggattctgcg cgggacgtcc ttctgctacg
     3901 tcccttcggc cctcaatcca gcggaccttc cttcccgcgg cctgctgccg gctctgcggc
     3961 ctcttccgcg tcttcgcctt cgccctcaga cgagtcggat ctccctttgg gccgcctccc
     4021 cgcatcgata ccgagcgctg ctcgagagat ctacgggtgg catccctgtg acccctcccc
     4081 agtgcctctc ctggccctgg aagttgccac tccagtgccc accagccttg tcctaataaa
     4141 attaagttgc atcattttgt ctgactaggt gtccttctat aatattatgg ggtggagggg
     4201 ggtggtatgg agcaaggggc aagttgggaa gacaacctgt agggcctgcg gggtctattg
     4261 ggaaccaagc tggagtgcag tggcacaatc ttggctcact gcaatctccg cctcctgggt
     4321 tcaagcgatt ctcctgcctc agcctcccga gttgttggga ttccaggcat gcatgaccag
     4381 gctcagctaa tttttgtttt tttggtagag acggggtttc accatattgg ccaggctggt
     4441 ctccaactcc taatctcagg tgatctaccc accttggcct cccaaattgc tgggattaca
     4501 ggcgtgaacc actgctccct tccctgtcct tctgattttg taggtaacca cgtgcggacc
     4561 gagcggccgc aggaacccct agtgatggag ttggccactc cctctctgcg cgctcgctcg
     4621 ctcactgagg ccgggcgacc aaaggtcgcc cgacgcccgg gctttgcccg ggcggcctca
     4681 gtgagcgagc gagcgcgcag ctgcctgcag gggcgcctga tgcggtattt tctccttacg
     4741 catctgtgcg gtatttcaca ccgcatannn nnnnnnnnnn nnnnnnnnnn nnnnnnnnnn
     4801 nnnnnnnnnn nnnnnnnnnn nnnnnnnnnn nnnnnnnnnn nnnnnnnnnn nnnnnnnnnn
     4861 nntnnnnnnn nnnnnnnnnn nnnnnnnnnn nnnnnnnnnn nnnnnnnnnc nnnnnnnnnn
     4921 nnnnnnnnnn nnnnnnnnnn nnnnnnnnnn nnnnnnnnnn nnnnnnnnnn nnnnnnnnnn
     4981 nnnnnnnnnn nnnnnnnnnn nnnnnnnnnn nnnnnnnnnn nnnnnnnnnn nnnnnnnnnn
     5041 nnnnnnnnnn ncctttgacg ttggagtcca cgttctttaa tagtggactc ttgttccaaa
     5101 ctggaacaac actcaactct atctcgggct attcttttga tttataaggg attttgccga
     5161 tttcggtcta ttggttaaaa aatgagctga tttaacaaaa atttaacgcg aattttaaca
     5221 aaatattaac gtttacaatt ttatggtgca ctctcagtac aatctgctct gatgccgcat
     5281 agttaagcca gccccgacac ccgccaacac ccgctgacgc gccctgacgg gcttgtctgc
     5341 tcccggcatc cgcttacaga caagctgtga ccgtctccgg gagctgcatg tgtcagaggt
     5401 tttcaccgtc atcaccgaaa cgcgcgagac gaaagggcct cgtgatacgc ctatttttat
     5461 aggttaatgt catgataata atggtttctt agacgtcagg tggcactttt cggggaaatg
     5521 tgcgcggaac ccctatttgt ttatttttct aaatacattc aaatatgtat ccgctcatga
     5581 gacaataacc ctgataaatg cttcaataat attgaaaaag gaagagtatg agtattcaac
     5641 atttccgtgt cgcccttatt cccttttttg cggcattttg ccttcctgtt tttgctcacc
     5701 cagaaacgct ggtgaaagta aaagatgctg aagatcagtt gggtgcacga gtgggttaca
     5761 tcgaactgga tctcaacagc ggtaagatcc ttgagagttt tcgccccgaa gaacgttttc
     5821 caatgatgag cacttttaaa gttctgctat gtggcgcggt attatcccgt attgacgccg
     5881 ggcaagagca actcggtcgc cgcatacact attctcagaa tgacttggtt gagtactcac
     5941 cagtcacaga aaagcatctt acggatggca tgacagtaag agaattatgc agtgctgcca
     6001 taaccatgag tgataacact gcggccaact tacttctgac aacgatcgga ggaccgaagg
     6061 agctaaccgc ttttttgcac aacatggggg atcatgtaac tcgccttgat cgttgggaac
     6121 cggagctgaa tgaagccata ccaaacgacg agcgtgacac cacgatgcct gtagcaatgg
     6181 caacaacgtt gcgcaaacta ttaactggcg aactacttac tctagcttcc cggcaacaat
     6241 taatagactg gatggaggcg gataaagttg caggaccact tctgcgctcg gcccttccgg
     6301 ctggctggtt tattgctgat aaatctggag ccggtgagcg tgggtctcgc ggtatcattg
     6361 cagcactggg gccagatggt aagccctccc gtatcgtagt tatctacacg acggggagtc
     6421 aggcaactat ggatgaacga aatagacaga tcgctgagat aggtgcctca ctgattaagc
     6481 attggtaact gtcagaccaa gtttactcat atatacttta gattgattta aaacttcatt
     6541 tttaatttaa aaggatctag gtgaagatcc tttttgataa tctcatgacc aaaatccctt
     6601 aacgtgagtt ttcgttccac tgagcgtcag accccgtaga aaagatcaaa ggatcttctt
     6661 gagatccttt ttttctgcgc gtaatctgct gcttgcaaac aaaaaaacca ccgctaccag
     6721 cggtggtttg tttgccggat caagagctac caactctttt tccgaaggta actggcttca
     6781 gcagagcgca gataccaaat actgttcttc tagtgtagcc gtagttaggc caccacttca
     6841 agaactctgt agcaccgcct acatacctcg ctctgctaat cctgttacca gtggctgctg
     6901 ccagtggcga taagtcgtgt cttaccgggt tggactcaag acgatagtta ccggataagg
     6961 cgcagcggtc gggctgaacg gggggttcgt gcacacagcc cagcttggag cgaacgacct
     7021 acaccgaact gagataccta cagcgtgagc tatgagaaag cgccacgctt cccgaaggga
     7081 gaaaggcgga caggtatccg gtaagcggca gggtcggaac aggagagcgc acgagggagc
     7141 ttccaggggg aaacgcctgg tatctttata gtcctgtcgg gtttcgccac ctctgacttg
     7201 agcgtcgatt tttgtgatgc tcgtcagggg ggcggagcct atggaaaaac gccagcaacg
     7261 cggccttttt acggttcctg gccttttgct ggccttttgc tcacatgt
//
