LOCUS       Exported 7318 bp ds-DNA circular SYN 24-AUG-2020
DEFINITION  .
ACCESSION   .
VERSION     .
KEYWORDS    p131_pAAV-EF1a-NES(PKIt)-tdTomato-biLINuS10-WPRE
SOURCE      synthetic DNA construct
  ORGANISM  recombinant plasmid
REFERENCE   1 (bases 1 to 7318)
  AUTHORS   Trial User
  TITLE     Direct Submission
  JOURNAL   Exported Monday, August 24, 2020 from SnapGene 3.3.4
            http://www.snapgene.com
FEATURES             Location/Qualifiers
     source          1..7318
                     /organism="recombinant plasmid"
                     /mol_type="other DNA"
     repeat_region   1..141
                     /label=AAV2 ITR
                     /note="inverted terminal repeat of adeno-associated virus
                     serotype 2"
                     /note="color: #ffe4c4"
     promoter        242..1419
                     /label=EF-1-alpha promoter
                     /note="strong constitutive promoter for human elongation
                     factor EF-1-alpha"
                     /note="color: #ffffff; direction: RIGHT"
     intron          473..1410
                     /label=EF-1-alpha intron A
                     /note="intron upstream of the start codon of human
                     EF-1-alpha"
                     /note="color: #------"
     CDS             1438..3420
                     /codon_start=1
                     /label=NES(PKIt)-tdTomato-biNLS10
                     /note="color: #993366"
                     /translation="MLALKLAGLDIASMVSKGEEVIKEFMRFKVRMEGSMNGHEFEIEG
                     EGEGRPYEGTQTAKLKVTKGGPLPFAWDILSPQFMYGSKAYVKHPADIPDYKKLSFPEG
                     FKWERVMNFEDGGLVTVTQDSSLQDGTLIYKVKMRGTNFPPDGPVMQKKTMGWEASTER
                     LYPRDGVLKGEIHQALKLKDGGHYLVEFKTIYMAKKPVQLPGYYYVDTKLDITSHNEDY
                     TIVEQYERSEGRHHLFLGHGTGSTGSGSSGTASSEDNNMAVIKEFMRFKVRMEGSMNGH
                     EFEIEGEGEGRPYEGTQTAKLKVTKGGPLPFAWDILSPQFMYGSKAYVKHPADIPDYKK
                     LSFPEGFKWERVMNFEDGGLVTVTQDSSLQDGTLIYKVKMRGTNFPPDGPVMQKKTMGW
                     EASTERLYPRDGVLKGEIHQALKLKDGGHYLVEFKTIYMAKKPVQLPGYYYVDTKLDIT
                     SHNEDYTIVEQYERSEGRHHLFLYGMDELYKGGSGGSGGSLATTLERIEKNFVITDPRL
                     PDNPIIFASDSFLQLTEYSREEILGRNCRFLQGPETDRATVRKIRDAIDNQTEVTVQLI
                     NYTKSGKKFWNLFHLQPMRDQKGDVQYFIGVQLDGTEHVRDAAEREGVMLIKKTAENID
                     EAAKRLPDANLAAAAAAAAKKKKLD"
     CDS             1441..1470
                     /codon_start=1
                     /label=NES(PKIt)
                     /note="color: #993366"
                     /translation="LALKLAGLDI"
     CDS             1477..2904
                     /codon_start=1
                     /label=tdTomato
                     /note="color: #ff0000"
                     /translation="MVSKGEEVIKEFMRFKVRMEGSMNGHEFEIEGEGEGRPYEGTQTA
                     KLKVTKGGPLPFAWDILSPQFMYGSKAYVKHPADIPDYKKLSFPEGFKWERVMNFEDGG
                     LVTVTQDSSLQDGTLIYKVKMRGTNFPPDGPVMQKKTMGWEASTERLYPRDGVLKGEIH
                     QALKLKDGGHYLVEFKTIYMAKKPVQLPGYYYVDTKLDITSHNEDYTIVEQYERSEGRH
                     HLFLGHGTGSTGSGSSGTASSEDNNMAVIKEFMRFKVRMEGSMNGHEFEIEGEGEGRPY
                     EGTQTAKLKVTKGGPLPFAWDILSPQFMYGSKAYVKHPADIPDYKKLSFPEGFKWERVM
                     NFEDGGLVTVTQDSSLQDGTLIYKVKMRGTNFPPDGPVMQKKTMGWEASTERLYPRDGV
                     LKGEIHQALKLKDGGHYLVEFKTIYMAKKPVQLPGYYYVDTKLDITSHNEDYTIVEQYE
                     RSEGRHHLFLYGMDELYK"
     CDS             2932..3417
                     /codon_start=1
                     /label=biLINuS10
                     /note="color: #993366"
                     /translation="LATTLERIEKNFVITDPRLPDNPIIFASDSFLQLTEYSREEILGR
                     NCRFLQGPETDRATVRKIRDAIDNQTEVTVQLINYTKSGKKFWNLFHLQPMRDQKGDVQ
                     YFIGVQLDGTEHVRDAAEREGVMLIKKTAENIDEAAKRLPDANLAAAAAAAAKKKKLD"
     misc_feature    3445..4033
                     /label=WPRE
                     /note="woodchuck hepatitis virus posttranscriptional
                     regulatory element"
                     /note="color: #ffffff"
     terminator      4063..4541
                     /label=hGH_PA_ terminator
                     /label=hGH_PA_terminator
                     /note="color: #ffffff"
     repeat_region   4581..4721
                     /label=AAV2 ITR
                     /note="inverted terminal repeat of adeno-associated virus
                     serotype 2"
                     /note="color: #ffe4c4"
     rep_origin      4796..5251
                     /direction=RIGHT
                     /label=f1 ori
                     /note="f1 bacteriophage origin of replication; arrow
                     indicates direction of (+) strand synthesis"
                     /note="color: #ffff00"
     misc_feature    5387..5409
                     /label=pGEX_3_primer
                     /note="color: #a6acb3"
     promoter        5533..5637
                     /gene="bla"
                     /label=AmpR promoter
                     /note="color: #ffffff; direction: RIGHT"
     promoter        5568..5596
                     /label=AmpR_ promoter
                     /label=AmpR_promoter
                     /note="color: #ffffff"
     gene            5638..6498
                     /gene="Ampicillin"
                     /label=Ampicillin
                     /note="color: #a6acb3; direction: RIGHT"
     CDS             5638..6498
                     /codon_start=1
                     /label=ORF
     frame           1
                     /note="color: #993366"
                     /translation="MSIQHFRVALIPFFAAFCLPVFAHPETLVKVKDAEDQLGARVGYI
                     ELDLNSGKILESFRPEERFPMMSTFKVLLCGAVLSRIDAGQEQLGRRIHYSQNDLVEYS
                     PVTEKHLTDGMTVRELCSAAITMSDNTAANLLLTTIGGPKELTAFLHNMGDHVTRLDRW
                     EPELNEAIPNDERDTTMPVAMATTLRKLLTGELLTLASRQQLIDWMEADKVAGPLLRSA
                     LPAGWFIADKSGAGERGSRGIIAALGPDGKPSRIVVIYTTGSQATMDERNRQIAEIGAS
                     LIKHW"
     rep_origin      6669..7257
                     /direction=RIGHT
                     /label=ori
                     /note="high-copy-number ColE1/pMB1/pBR322/pUC origin of
                     replication"
                     /note="color: #ffff00"
ORIGIN
        1 cctgcaggca gctgcgcgct cgctcgctca ctgaggccgc ccgggcaaag cccgggcgtc
       61 gggcgacctt tggtcgcccg gcctcagtga gcgagcgagc gcgcagagag ggagtggcca
      121 actccatcac taggggttcc tgcggccgca cgcgtaagct ttgcaaagat ggataaagtt
      181 ttaaacagag aggaatcttt gcagctaatg gaccttctag gtcttgaaag gagtgggaat
      241 tggctccggt gcccgtcagt gggcagagcg cacatcgccc acagtccccg agaagttggg
      301 gggaggggtc ggcaattgaa ccggtgccta gagaaggtgg cgcggggtaa actgggaaag
      361 tgatgtcgtg tactggctcc gcctttttcc cgagggtggg ggagaaccgt atataagtgc
      421 agtagtcgcc gtgaacgttc tttttcgcaa cgggtttgcc gccagaacac aggtaagtgc
      481 cgtgtgtggt tcccgcgggc ctggcctctt tacgggttat ggcccttgcg tgccttgaat
      541 tacttccact ggctgcagta cgtgattctt gatcccgagc ttcgggttgg aagtgggtgg
      601 gagagttcga ggccttgcgc ttaaggagcc ccttcgcctc gtgcttgagt tgaggcctgg
      661 cctgggcgct ggggccgccg cgtgcgaatc tggtggcacc ttcgcgcctg tctcgctgct
      721 ttcgataagt ctctagccat ttaaaatttt tgatgacctg ctgcgacgct ttttttctgg
      781 caagatagtc ttgtaaatgc gggccaagat ctgcacactg gtatttcggt ttttggggcc
      841 gcgggcggcg acggggcccg tgcgtcccag cgcacatgtt cggcgaggcg gggcctgcga
      901 gcgcggccac cgagaatcgg acgggggtag tctcaagctg gccggcctgc tctggtgcct
      961 ggcctcgcgc cgccgtgtat cgccccgccc tgggcggcaa ggctggcccg gtcggcacca
     1021 gttgcgtgag cggaaagatg gccgcttccc ggccctgctg cagggagctc aaaatggagg
     1081 acgcggcgct cgggagagcg ggcgggtgag tcacccacac aaaggaaaag ggcctttccg
     1141 tcctcagccg tcgcttcatg tgactccacg gagtaccggg cgccgtccag gcacctcgat
     1201 tagttctcga gcttttggag tacgtcgtct ttaggttggg gggaggggtt ttatgcgatg
     1261 gagtttcccc acactgagtg ggtggagact gaagttaggc cagcttggca cttgatgtaa
     1321 ttctccttgg aatttgccct ttttgagttt ggatcttggt tcattctcaa gcctcagaca
     1381 gtggttcaaa gtttttttct tccatttcag gtgtcgtgag gtaccggatc cgccaccatg
     1441 ttagccttga aattagcagg tcttgatatc gctagcatgg tgagcaaggg cgaggaggtc
     1501 atcaaagagt tcatgcgctt caaggtgcgc atggagggct ccatgaacgg ccacgagttc
     1561 gagatcgagg gcgagggcga gggccgcccc tacgagggca cccagaccgc caagctgaag
     1621 gtgaccaagg gcggccccct gcccttcgcc tgggacatcc tgtcccccca gttcatgtac
     1681 ggctccaagg cgtacgtgaa gcaccccgcc gacatccccg attacaagaa gctgtccttc
     1741 cccgagggct tcaagtggga gcgcgtgatg aacttcgagg acggcggtct ggtgaccgtg
     1801 acccaggact cctccctgca ggacggcacg ctgatctaca aggtgaagat gcgcggcacc
     1861 aacttccccc ccgacggccc cgtaatgcag aagaagacca tgggctggga ggcctccacc
     1921 gagcgcctgt acccccgcga cggcgtgctg aagggcgaga tccaccaggc cctgaagctg
     1981 aaggacggcg gccactacct ggtggagttc aagaccatct acatggccaa gaagcccgtg
     2041 caactgcccg gctactacta cgtggacacc aagctggaca tcacctccca caacgaggac
     2101 tacaccatcg tggaacagta cgagcgctcc gagggccgcc accacctgtt cctggggcat
     2161 ggcaccggca gcaccggcag cggcagctcc ggcaccgcct cctccgagga caacaacatg
     2221 gccgtcatca aagagttcat gcgcttcaag gtgcgcatgg agggctccat gaacggccac
     2281 gagttcgaga tcgagggcga gggcgagggc cgcccctacg agggcaccca gaccgccaag
     2341 ctgaaggtga ccaagggcgg ccccctgccc ttcgcctggg acatcctgtc cccccagttc
     2401 atgtacggct ccaaggcgta cgtgaagcac cccgccgaca tccccgatta caagaagctg
     2461 tccttccccg agggcttcaa gtgggagcgc gtgatgaact tcgaggacgg cggtctggtg
     2521 accgtgaccc aggactcctc cctgcaggac ggcacgctga tctacaaggt gaagatgcgc
     2581 ggcaccaact tcccccccga cggccccgta atgcagaaga agaccatggg ctgggaggcc
     2641 tccaccgagc gcctgtaccc ccgcgacggc gtgctgaagg gcgagatcca ccaggccctg
     2701 aagctgaagg acggcggcca ctacctggtg gagttcaaga ccatctacat ggccaagaag
     2761 cccgtgcaac tgcccggcta ctactacgtg gacaccaagc tggacatcac ctcccacaac
     2821 gaggactaca ccatcgtgga acagtacgag cgctccgagg gccgccacca cctgttcctg
     2881 tacggcatgg acgagctgta caagggtgga tctggaggtt caggtggaag tttggctact
     2941 acacttgaac gtattgagaa gaactttgtc attactgacc caagattgcc agataatccc
     3001 attatattcg cgtccgatag tttcttgcag ttgacagaat atagccgtga agaaattttg
     3061 ggaagaaact gcaggtttct acaaggtcct gaaactgatc gcgcgacagt gagaaaaatt
     3121 agagatgcca tagataacca aacagaggtc actgttcagc tgattaatta tacaaagagt
     3181 ggtaaaaagt tctggaacct ctttcacttg cagcctatgc gagatcagaa gggagatgtc
     3241 cagtacttta ttggggttca gttggatgga actgagcatg tccgagatgc tgccgagaga
     3301 gagggagtca tgctgattaa gaaaactgca gaaaatattg acgaggccgc aaagagactg
     3361 cccgacgcca acctggccgc agcagccgca gccgcagcaa agaagaaaaa gctggactag
     3421 gaattcgata tcaagcttat cgataatcaa cctctggatt acaaaatttg tgaaagattg
     3481 actggtattc ttaactatgt tgctcctttt acgctatgtg gatacgctgc tttaatgcct
     3541 ttgtatcatg ctattgcttc ccgtatggct ttcattttct cctccttgta taaatcctgg
     3601 ttgctgtctc tttatgagga gttgtggccc gttgtcaggc aacgtggcgt ggtgtgcact
     3661 gtgtttgctg acgcaacccc cactggttgg ggcattgcca ccacctgtca gctcctttcc
     3721 gggactttcg ctttccccct ccctattgcc acggcggaac tcatcgccgc ctgccttgcc
     3781 cgctgctgga caggggctcg gctgttgggc actgacaatt ccgtggtgtt gtcggggaaa
     3841 tcatcgtcct ttccttggct gctcgcctat gttgccacct ggattctgcg cgggacgtcc
     3901 ttctgctacg tcccttcggc cctcaatcca gcggaccttc cttcccgcgg cctgctgccg
     3961 gctctgcggc ctcttccgcg tcttcgcctt cgccctcaga cgagtcggat ctccctttgg
     4021 gccgcctccc cgcatcgata ccgagcgctg ctcgagagat ctacgggtgg catccctgtg
     4081 acccctcccc agtgcctctc ctggccctgg aagttgccac tccagtgccc accagccttg
     4141 tcctaataaa attaagttgc atcattttgt ctgactaggt gtccttctat aatattatgg
     4201 ggtggagggg ggtggtatgg agcaaggggc aagttgggaa gacaacctgt agggcctgcg
     4261 gggtctattg ggaaccaagc tggagtgcag tggcacaatc ttggctcact gcaatctccg
     4321 cctcctgggt tcaagcgatt ctcctgcctc agcctcccga gttgttggga ttccaggcat
     4381 gcatgaccag gctcagctaa tttttgtttt tttggtagag acggggtttc accatattgg
     4441 ccaggctggt ctccaactcc taatctcagg tgatctaccc accttggcct cccaaattgc
     4501 tgggattaca ggcgtgaacc actgctccct tccctgtcct tctgattttg taggtaacca
     4561 cgtgcggacc gagcggccgc aggaacccct agtgatggag ttggccactc cctctctgcg
     4621 cgctcgctcg ctcactgagg ccgggcgacc aaaggtcgcc cgacgcccgg gctttgcccg
     4681 ggcggcctca gtgagcgagc gagcgcgcag ctgcctgcag gggcgcctga tgcggtattt
     4741 tctccttacg catctgtgcg gtatttcaca ccgcatannn nnnnnnnnnn nnnnnnnnnn
     4801 nnnnnnnnnn nnnnnnnnnn nnnnnnnnnn nnnnnnnnnn nnnnnnnnnn nnnnnnnnnn
     4861 nnnnnnnnnn nnnnnnnnnn nnnnnnnnnn nnnnnnnnnn nnnnnnnnnn nnnnnnnnnc
     4921 nnnnnnnnnn nnnnnnnnnn nnnnnnnnnn nnnnnnnnnn nnnnnnnnnn nnnnnnnnnn
     4981 nnnnnnnnnn nnnnnnnnnn nnnnnnnnnn nnnnnnnnnn nnnnnnnnnn nnnnnnnnnn
     5041 nnnnnnnnnn nnnnnnnnnn ncctttgacg ttggagtcca cgttctttaa tagtggactc
     5101 ttgttccaaa ctggaacaac actcaaccct atctcgggct attcttttga tttataaggg
     5161 attttgccga tttcggccta ttggttaaaa aatgagctga tttaacaaaa atttaacgcg
     5221 aattttaaca aaatattaac gtttacaatt ttatggtgca ctctcagtac aatctgctct
     5281 gatgccgcat agttaagcca gccccgacac ccgccaacac ccgctgacgc gccctgacgg
     5341 gcttgtctgc tcccggcatc cgcttacaga caagctgtga ccgtctccgg gagctgcatg
     5401 tgtcagaggt tttcaccgtc atcaccgaaa cgcgcgagac gaaagggcct cgtgatacgc
     5461 ctatttttat aggttaatgt catgataata atggtttctt agacgtcagg tggcactttt
     5521 cggggaaatg tgcgcggaac ccctatttgt ttatttttct aaatacattc aaatatgtat
     5581 ccgctcatga gacaataacc ctgataaatg cttcaataat attgaaaaag gaagagtatg
     5641 agtattcaac atttccgtgt cgcccttatt cccttttttg cggcattttg ccttcctgtt
     5701 tttgctcacc cagaaacgct ggtgaaagta aaagatgctg aagatcagtt gggtgcacga
     5761 gtgggttaca tcgaactgga tctcaacagc ggtaagatcc ttgagagttt tcgccccgaa
     5821 gaacgttttc caatgatgag cacttttaaa gttctgctat gtggcgcggt attatcccgt
     5881 attgacgccg ggcaagagca actcggtcgc cgcatacact attctcagaa tgacttggtt
     5941 gagtactcac cagtcacaga aaagcatctt acggatggca tgacagtaag agaattatgc
     6001 agtgctgcca taaccatgag tgataacact gcggccaact tacttctgac aacgatcgga
     6061 ggaccgaagg agctaaccgc ttttttgcac aacatggggg atcatgtaac tcgccttgat
     6121 cgttgggaac cggagctgaa tgaagccata ccaaacgacg agcgtgacac cacgatgcct
     6181 gtagcaatgg caacaacgtt gcgcaaacta ttaactggcg aactacttac tctagcttcc
     6241 cggcaacaat taatagactg gatggaggcg gataaagttg caggaccact tctgcgctcg
     6301 gcccttccgg ctggctggtt tattgctgat aaatctggag ccggtgagcg tgggtctcgc
     6361 ggtatcattg cagcactggg gccagatggt aagccctccc gtatcgtagt tatctacacg
     6421 acggggagtc aggcaactat ggatgaacga aatagacaga tcgctgagat aggtgcctca
     6481 ctgattaagc attggtaact gtcagaccaa gtttactcat atatacttta gattgattta
     6541 aaacttcatt tttaatttaa aaggatctag gtgaagatcc tttttgataa tctcatgacc
     6601 aaaatccctt aacgtgagtt ttcgttccac tgagcgtcag accccgtaga aaagatcaaa
     6661 ggatcttctt gagatccttt ttttctgcgc gtaatctgct gcttgcaaac aaaaaaacca
     6721 ccgctaccag cggtggtttg tttgccggat caagagctac caactctttt tccgaaggta
     6781 actggcttca gcagagcgca gataccaaat actgtccttc tagtgtagcc gtagttaggc
     6841 caccacttca agaactctgt agcaccgcct acatacctcg ctctgctaat cctgttacca
     6901 gtggctgctg ccagtggcga taagtcgtgt cttaccgggt tggactcaag acgatagtta
     6961 ccggataagg cgcagcggtc gggctgaacg gggggttcgt gcacacagcc cagcttggag
     7021 cgaacgacct acaccgaact gagataccta cagcgtgagc tatgagaaag cgccacgctt
     7081 cccgaaggga gaaaggcgga caggtatccg gtaagcggca gggtcggaac aggagagcgc
     7141 acgagggagc ttccaggggg aaacgcctgg tatctttata gtcctgtcgg gtttcgccac
     7201 ctctgacttg agcgtcgatt tttgtgatgc tcgtcagggg ggcggagcct atggaaaaac
     7261 gccagcaacg cggccttttt acggttcctg gccttttgct ggccttttgc tcacatgt
//
