[The description below was written by a language model from this plasmid's Addgene catalogue record and the feature table of its GenBank file.]
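Description:
pAAV-EF1a-NES-tdTomato-LINuS-WPRE is an AAV transfer plasmid for mammalian expression, built on the Agilent pAAV-MCS backbone, in which the original CMV promoter was replaced by the EF1α promoter and the beta-globin intron was replaced by a WPRE. It is about 7.3 kb and is propagated in E. coli as a high-copy plasmid through a ColE1/pUC-type origin with ampicillin (beta-lactamase) selection. An f1 phage origin is also present in the backbone. Two AAV2 inverted terminal repeats flank the expression cassette, so the sequence between them can be packaged into recombinant AAV particles when replication, capsid and helper functions are supplied in trans. The plasmid can also be transfected directly.

The payload is a synthetic 1,983 bp open reading frame cloned between BamHI and EcoRI sites. It is driven by the strong constitutive human EF1α promoter, including its intron A, and is followed by the WPRE, which enhances transcript stability and expression, and a human growth hormone polyadenylation signal. The fusion protein consists of a short N-terminal nuclear export signal labelled NES(PKIt), the tandem-dimer red fluorescent protein tdTomato, and a C-terminal biLINuS10 module, a light-inducible nuclear localization signal synthesized from a published design. The export signal is expected to bias the reporter toward the cytoplasm in the dark, while blue light activates the LINuS signal and shifts red fluorescence into the nucleus. According to the associated publication title, this translocation was used to visualize the area reached by blue light in living animals.

The two sequence records held differ by 10 bp, mainly in the annotated length of the left ITR. Only the depositor's map annotates the NES and LINuS segments.
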