Addgene plasmid #159894: pAAV-EF1a-NES-tdTomato-LINuS-WPRE
Purpose: AAV expression of tdTomato fused to LINuS, a light-inducible nuclear localization signal
Depositing lab: Tatsushi Onaka. Depositing organization: Jichi Medical University. Publication: Visualization of a blue light transmission area in living animals using light-induced nuclear translocation of fluorescent proteins. Inutsuka A, Kimizuka N, Takanohashi N, Yakabu H, Onaka T. Biochem Biophys Res Commun. 2020 Jan 29;522(1):138-143. doi: 10.1016/j.bbrc.2019.11.023. Epub 2019 Nov 19. PubMed 31757418.
Backbone
  Vector backbone: pAAV-MCS
  Backbone manufacturer: Agilent
  Backbone size w/o insert (bp): 5335
  Total vector size (bp): 7318
  Modifications to backbone: CMV promoter→EF1α promoter beta-globin intron→WPRE
  Vector type: Mammalian Expression, AAV
Growth in bacteria
  Bacterial resistance: Ampicillin, 100 μg/mL
  Growth temperature: 37°C
  Growth strain: NEB Stable
  Copy number: High Copy
Gene/Insert
  Gene/Insert name: NES-tdTomato-LINuS
  Species: Synthetic
  Insert size (bp): 1983
  Promoter: EF1α promoter
  Cloning method: Restriction Enzyme; 5′ cloning site BamHI (not destroyed); 3′ cloning site EcoRI (not destroyed)
  Sequencing primers: 5′ TCAAGCCTCAGACAGTGGTTC; 3′ GCGTAAAAGGAGCAACATAG
Resource information
  A portion of this plasmid was derived from a plasmid made by: LINuS is originally developed by Niopek et al. We synthesized the biLINuS10 sequence based on the paper (Niopek, 2014).
Terms and licenses: Academic/Nonprofit Terms; Industry Terms: Not Available to Industry
Depositor comments: Niopek et al Nat Commun. 2014 Jul 14;5:4404. doi: 10.1038/ncomms5404.
How to cite: pAAV-EF1a-NES-tdTomato-LINuS-WPRE was a gift from Tatsushi Onaka (Addgene plasmid # 159894 ; http://n2t.net/addgene:159894 ; RRID:Addgene_159894)
